Addgene plasmid #45638: pCRII-Topo Cdh10 in situ probe
Depositing lab: Jeffrey Macklis. Depositing organization: Harvard University.
Backbone
  Vector backbone: pCRII-Topo
  Backbone manufacturer: Invitrogen
  Backbone size w/o insert (bp): 4000
  Total vector size (bp): 4400
  Vector type: in situ
Growth in bacteria
  Bacterial resistance: Ampicillin, 100 μg/mL
  Growth temperature: 37°C
  Growth strain: DH5alpha
  Copy number: Unknown
Gene/Insert
  Gene/Insert name: Cdh10 in situ probe (alt names: Cdh10; cadherin 10, type 2 (T2-cadherin))
  Species: M. musculus (mouse)
  Insert size (bp): 434
  Mutation: fragment contains nt 2628-3061 of Cdh10 (GenBank ID AF183946)
  Entrez Gene: Cdh10 (a.k.a. A830016G23Rik, C030003B10Rik, C030011H18Rik)
  Cloning method: TOPO Cloning
  Sequencing primers: 5′ M13 Rev, Sp6; 3′ T7, M13 Forward
Terms and licenses: Academic/Nonprofit Terms; Industry Terms: Not Available to Industry
Depositor comments: For in vitro transcription, use the NotI restriction digest and Sp6 promoter for sense probe generation and the SpeI restriction digest and T7 promoter for antisense probe generation.
How to cite: pCRII-Topo Cdh10 in situ probe was a gift from Jeffrey Macklis (Addgene plasmid # 45638 ; http://n2t.net/addgene:45638 ; RRID:Addgene_45638)
