[The description below was written by a language model from this plasmid's Addgene catalogue record.]
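Description:
pCRII-Topo Cdh10 in situ probe is a bacterial cloning plasmid that serves as a template for making riboprobes against mouse cadherin 10 (Cdh10, a type 2 cadherin). It is built on the commercial pCRII-Topo backbone, into which PCR products are inserted by topoisomerase-mediated (TOPO) cloning. The backbone is about 4 kb and the whole construct about 4.4 kb. It is propagated in E. coli under ampicillin selection. The record lists the copy number as unknown and gives no feature table, so the origin of replication and any further backbone markers are not documented here.

The insert is a 434 bp fragment of the Mus musculus Cdh10 transcript, corresponding to nucleotides 2628–3061 of the reference cDNA cited by the depositor. It is only a portion of the mRNA, intended for hybridisation, not for protein expression. No eukaryotic promoter, tag or reporter is recorded. The fragment lies between opposing Sp6 and T7 bacteriophage RNA polymerase promoters, with M13 reverse and forward primer sites further out for sequence verification. Because of this arrangement, either strand can be transcribed in vitro from linearised plasmid. According to the depositor, linearising with NotI and transcribing from Sp6 gives the sense (control) probe, while linearising with SpeI and transcribing from T7 gives the antisense probe that detects the endogenous message.

The construct is used to generate labelled run-off RNA probes for in situ hybridisation, which map Cdh10 mRNA expression in mouse tissue.
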