>Addgene plasmid #45638 | pCRII-Topo Cdh10 in situ probe | addgene partial sequence | sequence record 64772 | M13pUC-rev 5'-AGCGGATAACAATTTCACACAGG-3'
AGCTATTTAGGTGACACTATAGAATACTCAAGCTATGCATCAAGCTTGGTACCGAGCTCGGATCCACTAG
TAACGGCCGCCAGTGTGCTGGAATTCGCCCTTCGCCTGTGTTATGTTCAACGAGATAAAGTTAACTTTGC
GGACACTGTCTCCACTTCACAATATTTGATATTCAGGAGAAATTTTTTTCCTGCCACTCAGCACACGTTT
CCCACTTATTTCTTAATTTGTTCATTAATGATATTAATTCTTTCCTGTAGGGTGTCTCATGGAATATATA
CGACATTTTATTTAATCACTTCCAAGAGCCAAAGCTATGGAAATTCAATGTTGTCCATCTTAGTAAATAA
AAGAGACCTGAGCAGGATAGTTCTCCCTTAAGCAACCTCACGAACAAGCCGCTTCTGTTAGATACACGTC
TTGCTCTTGCAAATGAAGCTTTGATAAGACGAAGAAAACACTGAAGATGTATCCTGTTCTGTACATTAAG
TTTAAAGAAAAAAATGTACATGTGGTGTTAGTTGGTGTGATATGCAAAGGGCGAATTCTGCAGATATCCA
TCACACTGGCGGCCGCTCGAGCATGCATCTAGAGGGCCCAATTCGCCCTATAGTGAGTCGTATTACAATT
CACTGGCCGTCGTTTTACAACGTCGTGACTGGGAAAACCCTGGCGTTACCCAACTTAATCGCCTTGCAGC
ACATCCCCCTTTCGCCAGCTGGCGTAATAGCGAAGAGGCCCGCACCGATCGCCCTTCCCAACAGTTGCGC
AGCCTGAATGGCGAATGG
[101 nt withheld, positions 789-889]
